>Addgene plasmid #176317 | pAB1679 CMV-HIVNES-GS-Cas13bt3 | addgene full sequence | sequence record 345282 | Addgene NGS Result
GACATTGATTATTGACTAGTTATTAATAGTAATCAATTACGGGGTCATTAGTTCATAGCCCATATATGGA
GTTCCGCGTTACATAACTTACGGTAAATGGCCCGCCTGGCTGACCGCCCAACGACCCCCGCCCATTGACG
TCAATAATGACGTATGTTCCCATAGTAACGCCAATAGGGACTTTCCATTGACGTCAATGGGTGGAGTATT
TACGGTAAACTGCCCACTTGGCAGTACATCAAGTGTATCATATGCCAAGTACGCCCCCTATTGACGTCAA
TGACGGTAAATGGCCCGCCTGGCATTATGCCCAGTACATGACCTTATGGGACTTTCCTACTTGGCAGTAC
ATCTACGTATTAGTCATCGCTATTACCATGGTGATGCGGTTTTGGCAGTACATCAATGGGCGTGGATAGC
GGTTTGACTCACGGGGATTTCCAAGTCTCCACCCCATTGACGTCAATGGGAGTTTGTTTTGGCACCAAAA
TCAACGGGACTTTCCAAAATGTCGTAACAACTCCGCCCCATTGACGCAAATGGGCGGTAGGCGTGTACGG
TGGGAGGTCTATATAAGCAGAGCTCTCTGGCTAACTAGAGAACCCACTGCTTACTGGCTTATCGAAATTA
ATACGACTCACTATAGGGAGACCCAAGCTGGCTAGCGTTTAAACTTAAGCTTGCCACCATGGGATCCCTT
CAACTGCCTCCACTTGAAAGACTGACACTGGGATCCGCCCAGGTGTCCAAGCAGACCAGCAAGAAGAGAG
AGCTGAGCATCGACGAGTACCAGGGCGCCAGAAAGTGGTGCTTCACAATCGCCTTCAACAAGGCCCTGGT
CAACCGGGACAAGAACGACGGCCTGTTCGTGGAAAGCCTGCTGCGGCACGAGAAGTACAGCAAGCACGAT
TGGTACGACGAGGACACACGGGCCCTGATCAAGTGTTCTACCCAGGCCGCCAATGCCAAGGCCGAGGCTC
TGAGAAACTACTTCAGCCACTACAGACACAGCCCCGGCTGCCTGACTTTTACCGCCGAGGATGAGCTGCG
GACCATCATGGAAAGAGCCTACGAGCGGGCCATCTTCGAGTGCAGGCGGAGAGAAACCGAAGTGATCATC
GAGTTCCCCAGCCTGTTCGAGGGCGACAGAATTACAACAGCCGGCGTGGTGTTCTTCGTCAGCTTCTTTG
TGGAACGCAGAGTGCTGGACAGACTGTATGGCGCCGTGTCCGGCCTGAAGAAGAATGAGGGCCAGTACAA
GCTGACCCGGAAGGCCCTGAGCATGTACTGCCTGAAGGACAGCAGATTCACCAAGGCCTGGGACAAGCGG
GTGCTGCTGTTCAGAGATATTCTGGCTCAGCTGGGCAGAATCCCCGCCGAGGCCTACGAATATTATCACG
GCGAGCAGGGCGACAAGAAGCGGGCCAACGATAACGAGGGCACAAACCCCAAGCGGCACAAGGACAAGTT
TATCGAGTTCGCCCTGCACTACCTGGAAGCCCAGCACAGCGAGATCTGCTTTGGCAGACGGCACATCGTG
CGGGAAGAAGCTGGCGCTGGCGACGAGCACAAGAAGCACAGAACAAAGGGCAAAGTGGTGGTGGACTTCT
CCAAGAAGGACGAGGACCAGAGCTACTACATCAGCAAGAACAACGTGATCGTGCGGATCGACAAGAATGC
CGGACCTCGGAGCTACCGGATGGGCCTGAATGAGCTGAAGTACCTGGTCCTGCTGAGCCTGCAAGGCAAG
GGCGACGATGCCATTGCCAAGCTGTACAGATACCGGCAGCACGTGGAAAACATCCTGGACGTGGTCAAAG
TGACCGACAAGGATAACCATGTGTTTCTCCCCAGATTCGTGCTGGAACAGCACGGCATCGGCAGAAAGGC
CTTCAAGCAGAGAATCGACGGCAGAGTGAAGCACGTGCGCGGCGTGTGGGAGAAGAAAAAGGCCGCCACC
AACGAGATGACCCTGCACGAGAAAGCCCGGGACATCCTGCAGTACGTGAACGAGAACTGCACCCGCAGCT
TCAACCCCGGCGAGTACAATAGACTGCTCGTGTGCCTCGTGGGCAAAGACGTCGAGAATTTCCAGGCCGG
GCTGAAGAGACTGCAGCTGGCCGAGAGAATTGATGGCCGGGTGTACAGCATCTTCGCCCAGACCTCCACC
ATCAATGAGATGCACCAGGTCGTGTGCGACCAGATCCTGAACCGGCTGTGCAGAATCGGCGACCAGAAAC
TGTACGACTACGTCGGCCTGGGCAAGAAGGATGAGATCGACTACAAGCAGAAGGTGGCCTGGTTCAAAGA
GCACATCTCTATCAGACGGGGCTTCCTGCGGAAGAAGTTTTGGTACGATAGCAAGAAGGGCTTCGCCAAG
CTGGTCGAGGAACACCTGGAATCTGGCGGCGGACAGAGAGATGTGGGCCTCGATAAGAAGTACTACCACA
TCGACGCCATCGGAAGATTTGAGGGCGCCAATCCTGCTCTGTACGAGACACTGGCCAGAGACAGGCTGTG
CCTGATGATGGCCCAGTACTTTCTGGGCAGCGTGCGCAAAGAGCTGGGCAACAAGATCGTGTGGTCCAAC
GACAGCATCGAGCTGCCTGTGGAAGGCTCCGTGGGCAACGAGAAATCCATCGTGTTCAGCGTGTCCGACT
ACGGCAAGCTGTATGTGCTGGACGACGCCGAGTTTCTGGGAAGAATCTGCGAGTACTTCATGCCCCACGA
GAAGGGCAAGATCAGATACCACACCGTGTACGAGAAAGGCTTCCGGGCCTACAACGACCTGCAGAAAAAA
TGCGTGGAAGCCGTGCTGGCCTTCGAGGAAAAAGTGGTCAAGGCCAAGAAGATGTCCGAGAAAGAGGGCG
CCCACTACATCGACTTTCGCGAGATTCTGGCCCAGACCATGTGCAAAGAGGCCGAGAAAACCGCCGTGAA
CAAAGTGCGGAGAGCCTTCTTTCACCACCACCTGAAGTTCGTGATCGATGAGTTCGGCCTGTTTAGCGAC
GTGATGAAGAAGTACGGCATCGAGAAAGAATGGAAGTTCCCCGTGAAGTAAGCGGCCGCTCGAGTCTAGA
GGGCCCGTTTAAACCCACTGATCAGCCTCGACTGTGCCTTCTAGTTGCCAGCCATCTGTTGTTTGCCCCT
CCCCCGTGCCTTCCTTGACCCTGGAAGGTGCCACTCCCACTGTCCTTTCCTAATAAAATGAGGAAATTGC
ATCGCATTGTCTGAGTAGGTGTCATTCTATTCTGGGGGGTGGGGTGGGGCAGGACAGCAAGGGGGAGGAT
TGGGAAGACAATAGCAGGCATGCTGGGGATGCGGTGGGCTCTATGGCTTCTGAGGCGGAAAGAACCAGCT
GGGGCTCTAGGGGGTATCCCC
[124 nt withheld, positions 3382-3505]
C
[91 nt withheld, positions 3507-3597]
A
[49 nt withheld, positions 3599-3647]
CCTTTGACGTTGGAGTCCACGTTCTTT
[37 nt withheld, positions 3675-3711]
ACCCTATCTCGGTCTATTCTTTTGATTTATAAGGGATTTTGCCGATTTCGGCCTATTGGTTAAAAAATGA
GCTGATTTAACAAAAATTTAACGCGAATTAATTCTGTGGAATGTGTGTCAGTTAGGGTGTGGAAAGTCCC
CAGGCTCCCCAGCAGGCAGAAGTATGCAAAGCATGCATCTCAATTAGTCAGCAACCAGGTGTGGAAAGTC
CCCAGGCTCCCCAGCAGGCAGAAGTATGCAAAGCATGCATCTCAATTAGTCAGCAACCATAGTCCCGCCC
CTAACTCCGCCCATCCCGCCCCTAACTCCGCCCAGTTCCGCCCATTCTCCGCCCCATGGCTGACTAATTT
TTTTTATTTATGCAGAGGCCGAGGCCGCCTCTGCCTCTGAGCTATTCCAGAAGTAGTGAGGAGGCTTTTT
TGGAGGCCTAGGCTTTTGCAAAAAGCTCCCGGGAGCTTGTATATCCATTTTCGGATCTGATCAAGAGACA
GGATGAGGATCGTTTCGCATGATTGAACAAGATGGATTGCACGCAGGTTCTCCGGCCGCTTGGGTGGAGA
GGCTATTCGGCTATGACTGGGCACAACAGACAATCGGCTGCTCTGATGCCGCCGTGTTCCGGCTGTCAGC
GCAGGGGCGCCCGGTTCTTTTTGTCAAGACCGACCTGTCCGGTGCCCTGAATGAACTGCAGGACGAGGCA
GCGCGGCTATCGTGGCTGGCCACGACGGGCGTTCCTTGCGCAGCTGTGCTCGACGTTGTCACTGAAGCGG
GAAGGGACTGGCTGCTATTGGGCGAAGTGCCGGGGCAGGATCTCCTGTCATCTCACCTTGCTCCTGCCGA
GAAAGTATCCATCATGGCTGATGCAATGCGGCGGCTGCATACGCTTGATCCGGCTACCTGCCCATTCGAC
CACCAAGCGAAACATCGCATCGAGCGAGCACGTACTCGGATGGAAGCCGGTCTTGTCGATCAGGATGATC
TGGACGAAGAGCATCAGGGGCTCGCGCCAGCCGAACTGTTCGCCAGGCTCAAGGCGCGCATGCCCGACGG
CGAGGATCTCGTCGTGACCCATGGCGATGCCTGCTTGCCGAATATCATGGTGGAAAATGGCCGCTTTTCT
GGATTCATCGACTGTGGCCGGCTGGGTGTGGCGGACCGCTATCAGGACATAGCGTTGGCTACCCGTGATA
TTGCTGAAGAGCTTGGCGGCGAATGGGCTGACCGCTTCCTCGTGCTTTACGGTATCGCCGCTCCCGATTC
GCAGCGCATCGCCTTCTATCGCCTTCTTGACGAGTTCTTCTGAGCGGGACTCTGGGGTTCGAAATGACCG
ACCAAGCGACGCCCAACCTGCCATCACGAGATTTCGATTCCACCGCCGCCTTCTATGAAAGGTTGGGCTT
CGGAATCGTTTTCCGGGACGCCGGCTGGATGATCCTCCAGCGCGGGGATCTCATGCTGGAGTTCTTCGCC
CACCCCAACTTGTTTATTGCAGCTTATAATGGTTACAAATAAAGCAATAGCATCACAAATTTCACAAATA
AAGCATTTTTTTCACTGCATTCTAGTTGTGGTTTGTCCAAACTCATCAATGTATCTTATCATGTCTGTAT
ACCGTCGACCTCTAGCTAGAGCTTGGCGTAATCATGGTCATAGCTGTTTCCTGTGTGAAATTGTTATCCG
CTCACAATTCCACACAACATACGAGCCGGAAGCATAAAGTGTAAAGCCTGGGGTGCCTAATGAGTGAGCT
AACTCACATTAATTGCGTTGCGCTCACTGCCCGCTTTCCAGTCGGGAAACCTGTCGTGCCAGCTGCATTA
ATGAATCGGCCAACGCGCGGGGAGAGGCGGTTTGCGTATTGGGCGCTCTTCCGCTTCCTCGCTCACTGAC
TCGCTGCGCTCGGTCGTTCGGCTGCGGCGAGCGGTATCAGCTCACTCAAAGGCGGTAATACGGTTATCCA
CAGAATCAGGGGATAACGCAGGAAAGAACATGTGAGCAAAAGGCCAGCAAAAGGCCAGGAACCGTAAAAA
GGCCGCGTTGCTGGCGTTTTTCCATAGGCTCCGCCCCCCTGACGAGCATCACAAAAATCGACGCTCAAGT
CAGAGGTGGCGAAACCCGACAGGACTATAAAGATACCAGGCGTTTCCCCCTGGAAGCTCCCTCGTGCGCT
CTCCTGTTCCGACCCTGCCGCTTACCGGATACCTGTCCGCCTTTCTCCCTTCGGGAAGCGTGGCGCTTTC
TCATAGCTCACGCTGTAGGTATCTCAGTTCGGTGTAGGTCGTTCGCTCCAAGCTGGGCTGTGTGCACGAA
CCCCCCGTTCAGCCCGACCGCTGCGCCTTATCCGGTAACTATCGTCTTGAGTCCAACCCGGTAAGACACG
ACTTATCGCCACTGGCAGCAGCCACTGGTAACAGGATTAGCAGAGCGAGGTATGTAGGCGGTGCTACAGA
GTTCTTGAAGTGGTGGCCTAACTACGGCTACACTAGAAGAACAGTATTTGGTATCTGCGCTCTGCTGAAG
CCAGTTACCTTCGGAAAAAGAGTTGGTAGCTCTTGATCCGGCAAACAAACCACCGCTGGTAGCGGTGGTT
TTTTTGTTTGCAAGCAGCAGATTACGCGCAGAAAAAAAGGATCTCAAGAAGATCCTTTGATCTTTTCTAC
GGGGTCTGACGCTCAGTGGAACGAAAACTCACGTTAAGGGATTTTGGTCATGAGATTATCAAAAAGGATC
TTCACCTAGATCCTTTTAAATTAAAAATGAAGTTTTAAATCAATCTAAAGTATATATGAGTAAACTTGGT
CTGACAGTTACCAATGCTTAATCAGTGAGGCACCTATCTCAGCGATCTGTCTATTTCGTTCATCCATAGT
TGCCTGACTCCCCGTCGTGTAGATAACTACGATACGGGAGGGCTTACCATCTGGCCCCAGTGCTGCAATG
ATACCGCGAGACCCACGCTCACCGGCTCCAGATTTATCAGCAATAAACCAGCCAGCCGGAAGGGCCGAGC
GCAGAAGTGGTCCTGCAACTTTATCCGCCTCCATCCAGTCTATTAATTGTTGCCGGGAAGCTAGAGTAAG
TAGTTCGCCAGTTAATAGTTTGCGCAACGTTGTTGCCATTGCTACAGGCATCGTGGTGTCACGCTCGTCG
TTTGGTATGGCTTCATTCAGCTCCGGTTCCCAACGATCAAGGCGAGTTACATGATCCCCCATGTTGTGCA
AAAAAGCGGTTAGCTCCTTCGGTCCTCCGATCGTTGTCAGAAGTAAGTTGGCCGCAGTGTTATCACTCAT
GGTTATGGCAGCACTGCATAATTCTCTTACTGTCATGCCATCCGTAAGATGCTTTTCTGTGACTGGTGAG
TACTCAACCAAGTCATTCTGAGAATAGTGTATGCGGCGACCGAGTTGCTCTTGCCCGGCGTCAATACGGG
ATAATACCGCGCCACATAGCAGAACTTTAAAAGTGCTCATCATTGGAAAACGTTCTTCGGGGCGAAAACT
CTCAAGGATCTTACCGCTGTTGAGATCCAGTTCGATGTAACCCACTCGTGCACCCAACTGATCTTCAGCA
TCTTTTACTTTCACCAGCGTTTCTGGGTGAGCAAAAACAGGAAGGCAAAATGCCGCAAAAAAGGGAATAA
GGGCGACACGGAAATGTTGAATACTCATACTCTTCCTTTTTCAATATTATTGAAGCATTTATCAGGGTTA
TTGTCTCATGAGCGGATACATATTTGAATGTATTTAGAAAAATAAACAAATAGGGGTTCCGCGCACATTT
CCCCGAAAAGTGCCACCTGACGTCGACGGATCGGGAGATCTCCCGATCCCCTATGGTGCACTCTCAGTAC
AATCTGCTCTGATGCCGCATAGTTAAGCCAGTATCTGCTCCCTGCTTGTGTGTTGGAGGTCGCTGAGTAG
TGCGCGAGCAAAATTTAAGCTACAACAAGGCAAGGCTTGACCGACAATTGCATGAAGAATCTGCTTAGGG
TTAGGCGTTTTGCGCTGCTTCGCGATGTACGGGCCAGATATACGCGTT
Features (pLannotate 1.2.2; 19 found; start..end, strand, type, name):
      1..380     +  enhancer       CMV enhancer: human cytomegalovirus immediate early enhancer
    381..584     +  promoter       CMV promoter: human cytomegalovirus (CMV) immediate early promoter
    580..613     +  LTR            5' LTR (truncated) (fragment): truncated 5' long terminal repeat (LTR) from HIV-1
    629..647     +  promoter       T7 promoter: promoter for bacteriophage T7 RNA polymerase
   3112..3336    +  polyA_signal   bGH poly(A) signal: bovine growth hormone polyadenylation signal
   3340..3361    +  promoter       SV40 promoter (fragment): SV40 enhancer and early promoter
   3382..3810    +  rep_origin     f1 ori (sequence partly withheld): f1 bacteriophage origin of replication; arrow indicates direction of (+) strand synthesis
   3824..4153    +  promoter       SV40 promoter: SV40 enhancer and early promoter
   4220..5011    +  CDS            neo: KKA2_KLEPN - Also known as kan, nptII. Experimental evidence at protein level: Swiss-Prot protein existence level 1. Resistance to kanamycin, neomycin, paromomycin, ribostamycin, butirosin and gentamicin B. From Klebsiella pneumoniae.
   5035..5193    +  CDS            ble (fragment): BLE_KLEPN - Experimental evidence at protein level: Swiss-Prot protein existence level 1. Binding protein with a strong affinity to the bleomycin family of antibiotics. Binds to CL990; an antimitotic-antibiotic compound. From Klebsiella pneumoniae.
   5188..5309    +  polyA_signal   SV40 poly(A) signal: SV40 polyadenylation signal
   5382..5398    -  protein_bind   lac operator: The lac repressor binds to the lac operator to inhibit transcription in E. coli. This inhibition can be relieved by adding lactose or isopropyl-β-D-thiogalactopyranoside (IPTG). lac repressor encoded by lacI
   5406..5436    -  promoter       lac promoter: promoter for the E. coli lac operon
   5451..5472    -  protein_bind   CAP binding site: CAP binding activates transcription in the presence of cAMP. E. coli catabolite activator protein
   5485..5577    -  CDS            lacI (fragment): lac repressor; lacI; The lac repressor binds to the lac operator to inhibit transcription in E. coli. This inhibition can be relieved by adding lactose or isopropyl-β-D-thiogalactopyranoside (IPTG).
   5760..6348    -  rep_origin     ori: high-copy-number ColE1/pMB1/pBR322/pUC origin of replication
   6519..7379    -  CDS            AmpR: β-lactamase; bla; confers resistance to ampicillin, carbenicillin, and related antibiotics
   7380..7484    -  promoter       AmpR promoter: bla
   7543..7595    -  misc_feature   bom (fragment): basis of mobility region from pBR322
