[The description below was written by a language model from this plasmid's Addgene catalogue record and pLannotate feature annotations shown in this document.]
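Description:
pAB1679 CMV-HIVNES-GS-Cas13bt3 is a mammalian expression plasmid built on the pcDNA3.1 backbone (about 7.7 kb) for producing a compact type VI CRISPR effector, Cas13bt3, in human cells. It is maintained in E. coli at high copy through a ColE1/pUC-type origin with ampicillin selection from the β-lactamase gene, and it also carries an f1 phage origin. For mammalian cells, an SV40 early promoter drives a neomycin phosphotransferase cassette terminated by an SV40 polyadenylation signal, allowing G418 selection of stable transfectants.

The payload is a roughly 2.3 kb human codon-optimized Cas13bt3 coding sequence, derived from a Planctomycetes bacterium identified in marine sediment. It is transcribed from the CMV immediate-early enhancer and promoter and terminated by the bovine growth hormone polyadenylation signal. A T7 promoter sits just upstream of the insert, as is standard in pcDNA3.1. The protein carries an N-terminal HIV nuclear export signal, joined, as the name indicates, through a GS (glycine-serine) linker. This signal should bias the enzyme toward the cytoplasm, where most mature mRNA targets reside. The automated feature table does not annotate the Cas13bt3 open reading frame itself, leaving a gap between the T7 promoter and the bGH signal where the insert lies. Several small annotated fragments (HIV LTR, ble, lacI, bom) look like backbone remnants or annotation artefacts rather than functional parts.

No guide RNA cassette is recorded, so the crRNA would have to be supplied from a separate construct. The plasmid is suited to transient or stable expression of this small RNA-guided, RNA-targeting protein for work on RNA targeting and compact RNA-editing tools.
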