Addgene plasmid #176317: pAB1679 CMV-HIVNES-GS-Cas13bt3
Purpose: CMV-HIVNES-GS-Cas13bt3 (human codon optimized Cas13bt3 expression)
Depositing lab: Feng Zhang. Depositing organization: Broad Institute. Publication: Compact RNA editors with small Cas13 proteins. Kannan S, Altae-Tran H, Jin X, Madigan VJ, Oshiro R, Makarova KS, Koonin EV, Zhang F. Nat Biotechnol. 2021 Aug 30. pii: 10.1038/s41587-021-01030-2. doi: 10.1038/s41587-021-01030-2. PubMed 34462587.
Backbone
  Vector backbone: pcDNA3.1
  Total vector size (bp): 7744
  Vector type: Mammalian Expression, CRISPR
  Selectable markers: Neomycin (select with G418)
Growth in bacteria
  Bacterial resistance: Ampicillin, 100 μg/mL
  Growth temperature: 37°C
  Growth strain: NEB Stable
  Copy number: High Copy
Gene/Insert
  Gene/Insert name: human codon optimized Cas13bt3
  Species: Planctomycetes bacterium isolate B28_G16 (marine sediment)
  Insert size (bp): 2322
  GenBank ID: RKY08123.1
  Promoter: CMV
  Tag / fusion protein: HIV NES (N terminal on insert)
  Cloning method: Gibson Cloning
  Sequencing primers: 5′ taatacgactcactataggg
Terms and licenses: Academic/Nonprofit Terms; Industry Terms: Not Available to Industry
How to cite: pAB1679 CMV-HIVNES-GS-Cas13bt3 was a gift from Feng Zhang (Addgene plasmid # 176317 ; http://n2t.net/addgene:176317 ; RRID:Addgene_176317)
